Addgene plasmid #203762: pcDNA3.1 TaGu N-1F
Purpose: For expression of N-flag tagged TaGu R2 protein in mammalian cells
Depositing lab: Kathleen Collins. Depositing organization: University of California, Berkeley. Publication: Harnessing eukaryotic retroelement proteins for transgene insertion into human safe-harbor loci. Zhang X, Van Treeck B, Horton CA, McIntyre JJR, Palm SM, Shumate JL, Collins K. Nat Biotechnol. 2024 Feb 20. doi: 10.1038/s41587-024-02137-y. PubMed 38379101.
Backbone
  Vector backbone: pcDNA3.1
  Vector type: Mammalian Expression
Growth in bacteria
  Bacterial resistance: Ampicillin, 100 μg/mL
  Growth temperature: 37°C
  Growth strain: DH5alpha
  Copy number: High Copy
Gene/Insert
  Gene/Insert name: R2 retroelement protein
  Species: Taeniopygia guttata
  Tag / fusion protein: Flag (N terminal on insert)
  Cloning method: Unknown
Terms and licenses: Academic/Nonprofit Terms; Industry Terms: Not Available to Industry
How to cite: pcDNA3.1 TaGu N-1F was a gift from Kathleen Collins (Addgene plasmid # 203762 ; http://n2t.net/addgene:203762 ; RRID:Addgene_203762)
