[The description below was written by a language model from this plasmid's Addgene catalogue record and pLannotate feature annotations shown in this document.]
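Description:
pcDNA3.1 TaGu N-1F is a mammalian expression plasmid built on the pcDNA3.1 backbone (8,915 nt in the sequenced record) for producing the R2 retroelement protein of the zebra finch, Taeniopygia guttata, with an N-terminal FLAG epitope. It is propagated in E. coli through a high-copy ColE1/pUC-type origin and selected with ampicillin via the β-lactamase gene and its own promoter. An f1 origin is also present, along with short lac promoter/operator and bom remnants typical of this vector family.

Expression in mammalian cells is driven by the human cytomegalovirus immediate early enhancer and promoter, and a T7 promoter lies just downstream, which could allow in vitro transcription of the insert. The annotation then detects a short fragment matching the 3xFLAG sequence, consistent with the single FLAG tag implied by the name and catalogue entry. The roughly 3.5 kb stretch between this tag and the bovine growth hormone polyadenylation signal carries no automated annotation, and it presumably holds the R2 open reading frame described in the catalogue. A brief hit to a truncated HIV-1 LTR next to the CMV promoter, a small ble fragment after neo, and a small lacI fragment are probably incidental sequence similarities rather than functional elements. A separate SV40 early promoter–neo–SV40 poly(A) cassette provides neomycin phosphotransferase, allowing G418 selection of stably transfected cells.

R2 elements are site-specific non-LTR retrotransposons whose single protein has both endonuclease and reverse transcriptase activities. The record states that this plasmid is for expressing the tagged protein in mammalian cells, in work that uses retroelement proteins to insert transgenes at human safe-harbor loci. The FLAG tag allows detection or purification of the protein.
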