Features (pLannotate 1.2.2; 20 found; start..end, strand, type, name):
     28..80      -  misc_feature   bom (fragment): basis of mobility region from pBR322
    235..614     +  enhancer       CMV enhancer: human cytomegalovirus immediate early enhancer
    615..818     +  promoter       CMV promoter: human cytomegalovirus (CMV) immediate early promoter
    814..847     +  LTR            5' LTR (truncated) (fragment): truncated 5' long terminal repeat (LTR) from HIV-1
    863..881     +  promoter       T7 promoter: promoter for bacteriophage T7 RNA polymerase
    926..950     +  CDS            3xFLAG (fragment): three tandem FLAG® epitope tags
   4512..4736    +  polyA_signal   bGH poly(A) signal: bovine growth hormone polyadenylation signal
   4740..4761    +  promoter       SV40 promoter (fragment): SV40 enhancer and early promoter
   4782..5210    +  rep_origin     f1 ori (sequence partly withheld): f1 bacteriophage origin of replication; arrow indicates direction of (+) strand synthesis
   5224..5553    +  promoter       SV40 promoter: SV40 enhancer and early promoter
   5620..6411    +  CDS            neo: KKA2_KLEPN - Also known as kan, nptII. Experimental evidence at protein level: Swiss-Prot protein existence level 1. Resistance to kanamycin, neomycin, paromomycin, ribostamycin, butirosin and gentamicin B. From Klebsiella pneumoniae.
   6435..6593    +  CDS            ble (fragment): BLE_KLEPN - Experimental evidence at protein level: Swiss-Prot protein existence level 1. Binding protein with a strong affinity to the bleomycin family of antibiotics. Binds to CL990; an antimitotic-antibiotic compound. From Klebsiella pneumoniae.
   6588..6709    +  polyA_signal   SV40 poly(A) signal: SV40 polyadenylation signal
   6782..6798    -  protein_bind   lac operator: The lac repressor binds to the lac operator to inhibit transcription in E. coli. This inhibition can be relieved by adding lactose or isopropyl-β-D-thiogalactopyranoside (IPTG). lac repressor encoded by lacI
   6806..6836    -  promoter       lac promoter: promoter for the E. coli lac operon
   6851..6872    -  protein_bind   CAP binding site: CAP binding activates transcription in the presence of cAMP. E. coli catabolite activator protein
   6885..6977    -  CDS            lacI (fragment): lac repressor; lacI; The lac repressor binds to the lac operator to inhibit transcription in E. coli. This inhibition can be relieved by adding lactose or isopropyl-β-D-thiogalactopyranoside (IPTG).
   7160..7748    -  rep_origin     ori: high-copy-number ColE1/pMB1/pBR322/pUC origin of replication
   7919..8779    -  CDS            AmpR: β-lactamase; bla; confers resistance to ampicillin, carbenicillin, and related antibiotics
   8780..8884    -  promoter       AmpR promoter: bla
>Addgene plasmid #203762 | pcDNA3.1 TaGu N-1F | addgene full sequence | sequence record 402979 | Addgene NGS Result
GACGGATCGGGAGATCTCCCGATCCCCTATGGTGCACTCTCAGTACAATCTGCTCTGATGCCGCATAGTT
AAGCCAGTATCTGCTCCCTGCTTGTGTGTTGGAGGTCGCTGAGTAGTGCGCGAGCAAAATTTAAGCTACA
ACAAGGCAAGGCTTGACCGACAATTGCATGAAGAATCTGCTTAGGGTTAGGCGTTTTGCGCTGCTTCGCG
ATGTACGGGCCAGATATACGCGTTGACATTGATTATTGACTAGTTATTAATAGTAATCAATTACGGGGTC
ATTAGTTCATAGCCCATATATGGAGTTCCGCGTTACATAACTTACGGTAAATGGCCCGCCTGGCTGACCG
CCCAACGACCCCCGCCCATTGACGTCAATAATGACGTATGTTCCCATAGTAACGCCAATAGGGACTTTCC
ATTGACGTCAATGGGTGGAGTATTTACGGTAAACTGCCCACTTGGCAGTACATCAAGTGTATCATATGCC
AAGTACGCCCCCTATTGACGTCAATGACGGTAAATGGCCCGCCTGGCATTATGCCCAGTACATGACCTTA
TGGGACTTTCCTACTTGGCAGTACATCTACGTATTAGTCATCGCTATTACCATGGTGATGCGGTTTTGGC
AGTACATCAATGGGCGTGGATAGCGGTTTGACTCACGGGGATTTCCAAGTCTCCACCCCATTGACGTCAA
TGGGAGTTTGTTTTGGCACCAAAATCAACGGGACTTTCCAAAATGTCGTAACAACTCCGCCCCATTGACG
CAAATGGGCGGTAGGCGTGTACGGTGGGAGGTCTATATAAGCAGAGCTCTCTGGCTAACTAGAGAACCCA
CTGCTTACTGGCTTATCGAAATTAATACGACTCACTATAGGGAGACCCAAGCTGGCTAGCGTTTAAACTT
AAGCTTGCCACCATGGATTACAAGGATGACGACGATAAGGGTACCGAGAAGGTGATGGTCACCGTTCCGG
ACAAGAACCCTCCATGTCCATGCTGCGGCACCCGGGTGAACAGCGTGCTGAACCTTATCGAGCACCTGAA
GGTCAGCCACGGAAAGCGGGGCGTGTGCTTCCGGTGCGCGAAGTGTGGGAAGGAAAATAGCAACTACCAC
AGCGTGGTGTGCCATTTCCCAAAATGTAGAGGACCTGAGACAGAGAAAGCTCCAGCCGGCGAGTGGATTT
GTGAAGTGTGCAACAGAGACTTCACCACCAAAATCGGCCTGGGCCAGCATAAGAGATTAGCTCACCCCGC
TGTTCGGAATCAGGAGAGAATCGTCGCCAGCCAGCCTAAGGAAACTAGCAACAGAGGCGCTCACAAAAGA
TGCTGGACCAAAGAGGAGGAGGAACTGCTGATCAGACTGGAAGCCCAGTTTGAGGGCAACAAGAACATCA
ACAAGCTGATCGCAGAACACATCACCACAAAGACCGCCAAGCAGATCTCCGATAAGAGGAGACTGCTGAG
CCGCAAGCCTGCCGAGGAGCCTAGAGAGGAACCTGGCACATGCCACCACACCAGACGGGCAGCTGCCAGC
CTGAGAACAGAGCCCGAGATGTCCCACCACGCTCAGGCCGAAGATCGGGATAATGGCCCTGGCCGGAGAC
CCCTGCCTGGTAGAGCCGCCGCCGGCGGCAGAACAATGGACGAGATCAGGAGACACCCTGACAAGGGCAA
TGGACAGCAGCGGCCTACCAAACAGAAGTCTGAGGAGCAGCTGCAAGCCTACTACAAAAAGACACTGGAG
GAGCGGCTGAGCGCCGGAGCCCTGAATACCTTCCCCCGCGCCTTCAAGCAAGTGATGGAAGGCAGAGATA
TCAAGCTGGTGATCAACCAGACAGCCCAGGACTGCTTCGGCTGTCTGGAGAGCATCTCTCAGATCAGAAC
AGCGACCAGAGATAAGAAAGATACCGTGACCAGAGAGAAGCACCCGAAGAAGCCATTCCAAAAGTGGATG
AAGGACCGGGCCATAAAGAAGGGCAACTACCTGAGGTTCCAGAGATTGTTCTACCTGGACCGAGGCAAAC
TGGCCAAGATCATCCTGGACGATATCGAATGCCTGAGCTGCGACATCCCCCTGTCTGAGATCTACAGCGT
GTTTAAGACAAGATGGGAAACCACAGGAAGCTTCAAATCTCTGGGCGATTTTAAAACCTACGGCAAGGCC
GACAACACTGCCTTCAGAGAACTGATTACAGCTAAGGAAATCGAGAAAAACGTGCAGGAGATGAGCAAGG
GCAGCGCCCCTGGCCCTGACGGTATCACCCTGGGAGATGTGGTGAAAATGGACCCCGAGTTCAGCCGCAC
AATGGAGATCTTCAACCTGTGGCTGACCACTGGCAAAATCCCTGACATGGTGCGGGGATGCCGCACCGTG
CTGATACCTAAGAGCAGCAAGCCAGATAGACTGAAGGATATCAACAACTGGCGGCCTATCACAATCGGCA
GCATCCTGCTCCGGCTGTTTAGCAGAATCGTAACCGCCCGTCTGAGTAAGGCCTGTCCTCTGAACCCCAG
ACAGCGGGGCTTCATCCGGGCCGCCGGCTGCAGCGAGAACCTCAAACTGCTGCAGACCATCATCTGGTCG
GCCAAACGAGAGCACAGACCTCTCGGCGTGGTGTTCGTGGACATCGCCAAAGCTTTTGATACCGTCTCCC
ACCAGCACATCATCCACGCCCTGCAGCAGCGGGAAGTGGACCCTCACATCGTGGGACTGGTGTCCAACAT
GTACGAGAACATCAGCACTTATATCACCACCAAGAGAAACACCCACACAGACAAGATCCAGATCAGAGTG
GGCGTTAAGCAGGGCGATCCTATGTCTCCTCTGCTGTTCAACCTGGCTATGGACCCTCTGCTCTGTAAAC
TGGAGGAGTCTGGCAAGGGATACCACAGAGGCCAAAGCTCCATCACCGCTATGGCCTTTGCCGACGACCT
GGTGCTGCTGTCTGATTCTTGGGAGAACATGAATACCAACATAAGCATCCTGGAAACATTCTGCAACCTT
ACAGGCCTGAAAACCCAGGGACAAAAGTGCCACGGCTTTTACATCAAGCCTACCAAAGACAGCTACACCA
TCAACGACTGCGCCGCCTGGACCATCAACGGCACCCCTTTAAACATGATCGACCCTGGAGAAAGCGAGAA
GTATCTGGGCCTGCAGTTCGACCCCTGGATCGGCATCGCTAGAAGCGGCCTGAGCACAAAGCTGGACTTT
TGGCTGCAGAGAATTGACCAGGCCCCTCTGAAGCCTCTGCAGAAAACCGACATCCTGAAAACCTACACAA
TCCCTCGGCTGATCTACATTGCCGATCACAGCGAGGTAAAGACCGCCCTGCTGGAAACCCTGGACCAAAA
GATCAGAACCGCCGTGAAGGAATGGCTCCACCTGCCCCCCTGCACCTGCGACGCTATCCTGTACAGCAGC
ACCAGGGACGGCGGCCTGGGCATCACCAAGCTGGCGGGCCTGATCCCCTCCGTCCAGGCTAGACGGCTGC
ATAGAATCGCCCAGAGCAGCGATGACACAATGAAGTGCTTTATGGAAAAGGAAAAGATGGAACAGCTGCA
CAAGAAGCTGTGGATTCAGGCCGGTGGCGACAGAGAGAACATTCCTAGCATCTGGGAGGCGCCGCCTAGT
AGCGAGCCTCCCAACAACGTGTCTACCAATTCTGAGTGGGAAGCCCCTACACAGAAGGACAAGTTCCCTA
AGCCTTGTAATTGGAGAAAGAACGAGTTCAAGAAGTGGACAAAGCTGGCCTCTCAGGGCCGGGGAATTGT
GAATTTCGAGCGGGACAAGATCAGCAATCACTGGATTCAGTACTACAGAAGAATCCCACACAGAAAGCTG
CTGACGGCCCTTCAGCTGAGAGCCAACGTGTACCCCACGCGGGAGTTCCTGGCCAGAGGTAGACAGGACC
AGTACATCAAGGCCTGCAGACATTGTGATGCTGATATCGAGTCTTGCGCCCACATCATCGGCAACTGCCC
TGTGACACAGGACGCGAGAATCAAAAGACACAACTACATCTGCGAGCTGCTGCTGGAAGAGGCCAAGAAG
AAGGACTGGGTGGTGTTCAAGGAACCCCACATCAGAGACAGCAATAAGGAACTCTATAAACCTGACCTGA
TCTTCGTGAAGGACGCCCGGGCCCTGGTCGTGGACGTGACCGTGAGATACGAGGCCGCCAAGTCTAGCCT
GGAGGAGGCTGCCGCCGAGAAAGTGCGGAAGTACAAGCACCTTGAAACAGAAGTGCGGCACCTGACCAAC
GCCAAGGACGTCACATTCGTGGGCTTCCCCCTGGGCGCCAGAGGCAAATGGCACCAGGATAACTTCAAGC
TGCTGACAGAGCTGGGCCTGAGCAAGTCCCGCCAAGTGAAGATGGCCGAGACCTTCAGCACCGTGGCCCT
GTTCTCCTCTGTGGACATCGTGCACATGTTCGCTAGCAGAGCCAGAAAGAGCATGGTGATGTAGTCTAGA
GGGCCCGTTTAAACCCGCTGATCAGCCTCGACTGTGCCTTCTAGTTGCCAGCCATCTGTTGTTTGCCCCT
CCCCCGTGCCTTCCTTGACCCTGGAAGGTGCCACTCCCACTGTCCTTTCCTAATAAAATGAGGAAATTGC
ATCGCATTGTCTGAGTAGGTGTCATTCTATTCTGGGGGGTGGGGTGGGGCAGGACAGCAAGGGGGAGGAT
TGGGAAGACAATAGCAGGCATGCTGGGGATGCGGTGGGCTCTATGGCTTCTGAGGCGGAAAGAACCAGCT
GGGGCTCTAGGGGGTATCCCC
[124 nt withheld, positions 4782-4905]
C
[91 nt withheld, positions 4907-4997]
A
[49 nt withheld, positions 4999-5047]
CCTTTGACGTTGGAGTCCACGTTCTTT
[37 nt withheld, positions 5075-5111]
ACCCTATCTCGGTCTATTCTTTTGATTTATAAGGGATTTTGCCGATTTCGGCCTATTGGTTAAAAAATGA
GCTGATTTAACAAAAATTTAACGCGAATTAATTCTGTGGAATGTGTGTCAGTTAGGGTGTGGAAAGTCCC
CAGGCTCCCCAGCAGGCAGAAGTATGCAAAGCATGCATCTCAATTAGTCAGCAACCAGGTGTGGAAAGTC
CCCAGGCTCCCCAGCAGGCAGAAGTATGCAAAGCATGCATCTCAATTAGTCAGCAACCATAGTCCCGCCC
CTAACTCCGCCCATCCCGCCCCTAACTCCGCCCAGTTCCGCCCATTCTCCGCCCCATGGCTGACTAATTT
TTTTTATTTATGCAGAGGCCGAGGCCGCCTCTGCCTCTGAGCTATTCCAGAAGTAGTGAGGAGGCTTTTT
TGGAGGCCTAGGCTTTTGCAAAAAGCTCCCGGGAGCTTGTATATCCATTTTCGGATCTGATCAAGAGACA
GGATGAGGATCGTTTCGCATGATTGAACAAGATGGATTGCACGCAGGTTCTCCGGCCGCTTGGGTGGAGA
GGCTATTCGGCTATGACTGGGCACAACAGACAATCGGCTGCTCTGATGCCGCCGTGTTCCGGCTGTCAGC
GCAGGGGCGCCCGGTTCTTTTTGTCAAGACCGACCTGTCCGGTGCCCTGAATGAACTGCAGGACGAGGCA
GCGCGGCTATCGTGGCTGGCCACGACGGGCGTTCCTTGCGCAGCTGTGCTCGACGTTGTCACTGAAGCGG
GAAGGGACTGGCTGCTATTGGGCGAAGTGCCGGGGCAGGATCTCCTGTCATCTCACCTTGCTCCTGCCGA
GAAAGTATCCATCATGGCTGATGCAATGCGGCGGCTGCATACGCTTGATCCGGCTACCTGCCCATTCGAC
CACCAAGCGAAACATCGCATCGAGCGAGCACGTACTCGGATGGAAGCCGGTCTTGTCGATCAGGATGATC
TGGACGAAGAGCATCAGGGGCTCGCGCCAGCCGAACTGTTCGCCAGGCTCAAGGCGCGCATGCCCGACGG
CGAGGATCTCGTCGTGACCCATGGCGATGCCTGCTTGCCGAATATCATGGTGGAAAATGGCCGCTTTTCT
GGATTCATCGACTGTGGCCGGCTGGGTGTGGCGGACCGCTATCAGGACATAGCGTTGGCTACCCGTGATA
TTGCTGAAGAGCTTGGCGGCGAATGGGCTGACCGCTTCCTCGTGCTTTACGGTATCGCCGCTCCCGATTC
GCAGCGCATCGCCTTCTATCGCCTTCTTGACGAGTTCTTCTGAGCGGGACTCTGGGGTTCGAAATGACCG
ACCAAGCGACGCCCAACCTGCCATCACGAGATTTCGATTCCACCGCCGCCTTCTATGAAAGGTTGGGCTT
CGGAATCGTTTTCCGGGACGCCGGCTGGATGATCCTCCAGCGCGGGGATCTCATGCTGGAGTTCTTCGCC
CACCCCAACTTGTTTATTGCAGCTTATAATGGTTACAAATAAAGCAATAGCATCACAAATTTCACAAATA
AAGCATTTTTTTCACTGCATTCTAGTTGTGGTTTGTCCAAACTCATCAATGTATCTTATCATGTCTGTAT
ACCGTCGACCTCTAGCTAGAGCTTGGCGTAATCATGGTCATAGCTGTTTCCTGTGTGAAATTGTTATCCG
CTCACAATTCCACACAACATACGAGCCGGAAGCATAAAGTGTAAAGCCTGGGGTGCCTAATGAGTGAGCT
AACTCACATTAATTGCGTTGCGCTCACTGCCCGCTTTCCAGTCGGGAAACCTGTCGTGCCAGCTGCATTA
ATGAATCGGCCAACGCGCGGGGAGAGGCGGTTTGCGTATTGGGCGCTCTTCCGCTTCCTCGCTCACTGAC
TCGCTGCGCTCGGTCGTTCGGCTGCGGCGAGCGGTATCAGCTCACTCAAAGGCGGTAATACGGTTATCCA
CAGAATCAGGGGATAACGCAGGAAAGAACATGTGAGCAAAAGGCCAGCAAAAGGCCAGGAACCGTAAAAA
GGCCGCGTTGCTGGCGTTTTTCCATAGGCTCCGCCCCCCTGACGAGCATCACAAAAATCGACGCTCAAGT
CAGAGGTGGCGAAACCCGACAGGACTATAAAGATACCAGGCGTTTCCCCCTGGAAGCTCCCTCGTGCGCT
CTCCTGTTCCGACCCTGCCGCTTACCGGATACCTGTCCGCCTTTCTCCCTTCGGGAAGCGTGGCGCTTTC
TCATAGCTCACGCTGTAGGTATCTCAGTTCGGTGTAGGTCGTTCGCTCCAAGCTGGGCTGTGTGCACGAA
CCCCCCGTTCAGCCCGACCGCTGCGCCTTATCCGGTAACTATCGTCTTGAGTCCAACCCGGTAAGACACG
ACTTATCGCCACTGGCAGCAGCCACTGGTAACAGGATTAGCAGAGCGAGGTATGTAGGCGGTGCTACAGA
GTTCTTGAAGTGGTGGCCTAACTACGGCTACACTAGAAGAACAGTATTTGGTATCTGCGCTCTGCTGAAG
CCAGTTACCTTCGGAAAAAGAGTTGGTAGCTCTTGATCCGGCAAACAAACCACCGCTGGTAGCGGTGGTT
TTTTTGTTTGCAAGCAGCAGATTACGCGCAGAAAAAAAGGATCTCAAGAAGATCCTTTGATCTTTTCTAC
GGGGTCTGACGCTCAGTGGAACGAAAACTCACGTTAAGGGATTTTGGTCATGAGATTATCAAAAAGGATC
TTCACCTAGATCCTTTTAAATTAAAAATGAAGTTTTAAATCAATCTAAAGTATATATGAGTAAACTTGGT
CTGACAGTTACCAATGCTTAATCAGTGAGGCACCTATCTCAGCGATCTGTCTATTTCGTTCATCCATAGT
TGCCTGACTCCCCGTCGTGTAGATAACTACGATACGGGAGGGCTTACCATCTGGCCCCAGTGCTGCAATG
ATACCGCGAGACCCACGCTCACCGGCTCCAGATTTATCAGCAATAAACCAGCCAGCCGGAAGGGCCGAGC
GCAGAAGTGGTCCTGCAACTTTATCCGCCTCCATCCAGTCTATTAATTGTTGCCGGGAAGCTAGAGTAAG
TAGTTCGCCAGTTAATAGTTTGCGCAACGTTGTTGCCATTGCTACAGGCATCGTGGTGTCACGCTCGTCG
TTTGGTATGGCTTCATTCAGCTCCGGTTCCCAACGATCAAGGCGAGTTACATGATCCCCCATGTTGTGCA
AAAAAGCGGTTAGCTCCTTCGGTCCTCCGATCGTTGTCAGAAGTAAGTTGGCCGCAGTGTTATCACTCAT
GGTTATGGCAGCACTGCATAATTCTCTTACTGTCATGCCATCCGTAAGATGCTTTTCTGTGACTGGTGAG
TACTCAACCAAGTCATTCTGAGAATAGTGTATGCGGCGACCGAGTTGCTCTTGCCCGGCGTCAATACGGG
ATAATACCGCGCCACATAGCAGAACTTTAAAAGTGCTCATCATTGGAAAACGTTCTTCGGGGCGAAAACT
CTCAAGGATCTTACCGCTGTTGAGATCCAGTTCGATGTAACCCACTCGTGCACCCAACTGATCTTCAGCA
TCTTTTACTTTCACCAGCGTTTCTGGGTGAGCAAAAACAGGAAGGCAAAATGCCGCAAAAAAGGGAATAA
GGGCGACACGGAAATGTTGAATACTCATACTCTTCCTTTTTCAATATTATTGAAGCATTTATCAGGGTTA
TTGTCTCATGAGCGGATACATATTTGAATGTATTTAGAAAAATAAACAAATAGGGGTTCCGCGCACATTT
CCCCGAAAAGTGCCACCTGACGTC
